Addgene plasmid #219839: pDRF1 yStayGold-T2A-mCherry
Purpose: equimolar expression of yStayGold and mCherry in budding yeast
Depositing lab: Bas Teusink. Depositing organization: Vrije Universiteit Amsterdam.
Backbone
  Vector backbone: pDRF1
  Vector type: Yeast Expression
Growth in bacteria
  Bacterial resistance: Ampicillin, 100 μg/mL
  Growth temperature: 37°C
  Growth strain: DH5alpha
  Copy number: High Copy
Gene/Insert
  Gene/Insert name: yStayGold-T2A-mCherry
  Species: Synthetic
  Cloning method: Restriction Enzyme; 5′ cloning site Unknown (unknown if destroyed)
Terms and licenses: Academic/Nonprofit Terms; Industry Terms: Not Available to Industry
How to cite: pDRF1 yStayGold-T2A-mCherry was a gift from Bas Teusink (Addgene plasmid # 219839 ; http://n2t.net/addgene:219839 ; RRID:Addgene_219839)
