[The description below was written by a language model from this plasmid's Addgene catalogue record and pLannotate feature annotations shown in this document.]
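Description:
pDRF1 yStayGold-T2A-mCherry is an 8.4 kb yeast episomal expression plasmid built on the pDRF1 backbone and intended for budding yeast. It is a shuttle vector. In E. coli it replicates from a high-copy ColE1/pUC-type origin and is selected with ampicillin through the β-lactamase gene. In Saccharomyces cerevisiae it is maintained by the 2μ origin and selected by uracil prototrophy through URA3 under its own promoter, a marker that can also be counterselected with 5-FOA. An f1 origin and remnants of a lac promoter/lacZα region and a pBluescript-type polylinker are carried over from the parental cloning vectors.

The synthetic insert is a single open reading frame in which the green fluorescent protein yStayGold is joined to mCherry through a T2A peptide. This 2A sequence causes ribosomal skipping during translation, so the two fluorophores are released as separate polypeptides from one transcript in roughly equimolar amounts, which is the stated purpose of the plasmid. The cassette sits between attB1 and attB2 Gateway recombination sites and is followed by the ADH1 terminator. The automated annotation recognises only mCherry. The roughly 750 bp between attB1 and mCherry is unannotated and presumably holds yStayGold and T2A. The yeast promoter driving the cassette is likewise not identified in the record; the region upstream of attB1 matches only short fragments of S. cerevisiae genomic sequence.

A fixed-ratio green/red pair of this kind would suit work such as comparing or normalising the brightness of the two fluorescent proteins in living yeast, although the record gives no application beyond equimolar co-expression.
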