Features (pLannotate 1.2.2; 25 found; start..end, strand, type, name):
      3..257     -  CDS            BRP1 (fragment): BRP1_YEAST - Protein predicted: Swiss-Prot protein existence level 4. From Saccharomyces cerevisiae (strain ATCC 204508 / S288c) (Baker's yeast).
    359..375     -  promoter       ARG4 promoter (fragment): S. cerevisiae ARG4
    480..563     +  CDS            YG007_YEAST: Protein predicted: Swiss-Prot protein existence level 4. From Saccharomyces cerevisiae (strain ATCC 204508 / S288c) (Baker's yeast).
    800..824     +  protein_bind   attB1: mutant version of attB; recombination site for the Gateway® BP reaction BP Clonase™
   1581..2288    +  CDS            mCherry: mCherry is a basic (constitutively fluorescent) red fluorescent protein published in 2004, derived from Discosoma sp.. It is reported to be a very rapidly-maturing monomer with low acid sensitivity.
   2301..2325    -  protein_bind   attB2: mutant version of attB; recombination site for the Gateway® BP reaction BP Clonase™
   2353..2379    +  misc_feature   MCS (fragment): pBluescript multiple cloning site
   2388..2406    -  promoter       T7 promoter: promoter for bacteriophage T7 RNA polymerase
   2407..2550    +  CDS            ADH1 (fragment): ADH1_YEAST - Also known as ADC1. Experimental evidence at protein level: Swiss-Prot protein existence level 1. This isozyme preferentially catalyzes the conversion of primary unbranched alcohols to their corresponding aldehydes. Also shows activity toward secondary alcohols. From Saccharomyces cerevisiae (strain ATCC 204508 / S288c) (Baker's yeast).
   2554..2741    +  terminator     ADH1 terminator: S. cerevisiae ADH1; transcription terminator for the S. cerevisiae alcohol dehydrogenase 1 (ADH1) gene
   2749..2906    +  CDS            lacZα (fragment): LacZα fragment of β-galactosidase; lacZ fragment
   2912..2963    -  misc_feature   bom (fragment): basis of mobility region from pBR322
   2968..3051    +  CDS            RAF1 (fragment): RAF_YEAST - Experimental evidence at transcript level: Swiss-Prot protein existence level 2. Antagonizes transcriptional repression of recombinase FLP by REP1-REP2. May play a role in plasmid partitioning. From Saccharomyces cerevisiae (strain ATCC 204508 / S288c) (Baker's yeast).
   3205..4551    -  rep_origin     2μ ori: yeast 2μ plasmid origin of replication
   4556..4572    -  promoter       tet promoter (fragment): E. coli promoter for tetracycline efflux protein gene
   4662..5465    -  CDS            URA3: orotidine-5'-phosphate decarboxylase, required for uracil biosynthesis; S. cerevisiae URA3; yeast auxotrophic marker, counterselectable with 5-fluoroorotic acid (5-FOA)
   5466..5681    -  promoter       URA3 promoter: S. cerevisiae URA3
   5792..5896    +  promoter       AmpR promoter: bla
   5897..6757    +  CDS            AmpR: β-lactamase; bla; confers resistance to ampicillin, carbenicillin, and related antibiotics
   6928..7516    +  rep_origin     ori: high-copy-number ColE1/pMB1/pBR322/pUC origin of replication
   7699..7791    +  CDS            lacI (fragment): lac repressor; lacI; The lac repressor binds to the lac operator to inhibit transcription in E. coli. This inhibition can be relieved by adding lactose or isopropyl-β-D-thiogalactopyranoside (IPTG).
   7804..7825    +  protein_bind   CAP binding site: CAP binding activates transcription in the presence of cAMP. E. coli catabolite activator protein
   7840..7870    +  promoter       lac promoter: promoter for the E. coli lac operon
   7878..7894    +  protein_bind   lac operator: The lac repressor binds to the lac operator to inhibit transcription in E. coli. This inhibition can be relieved by adding lactose or isopropyl-β-D-thiogalactopyranoside (IPTG). lac repressor encoded by lacI
   7975..8403    -  rep_origin     f1 ori (sequence partly withheld): f1 bacteriophage origin of replication; arrow indicates direction of (+) strand synthesis
>Addgene plasmid #219839 | pDRF1 yStayGold-T2A-mCherry | addgene full sequence | sequence record 437590 | Addgene NGS Result
CAAGCTTCCTGAAACGGAGAAACATAAACAGGCATTGCTGGGATCACCCATACATCACTCTGTTTTGCCT
GACCTTTTCCGGTAATTTGAAAACAAACCCGGTCTCGAAGCGGAGATCCGGCGATAATTACCGCAGAAAT
AAACCCATACACGAGACGTAGAACCAGCCGCACATGGCCGGAGAAACTCCTGCGAGAATTTCGTAAACTC
GCGCGCATTGCATCTGTATTTCCTAATGCGGCACTTCCAGGCCTCGATCGAGACCGTTTATCCATTGCTT
TTTTGTTGTCTTTTTCCCTCGTTCACAGAAAGTCTGAAGAAGCTATAGTAGAACTATGAGCTTTTTTTGT
TTCTGTTTTCCTTTTTTTTTTTTTTACCTCTGTGGAAATTGTTACTCTCACACTCTTTAGTTCGTTTGTT
TGTTTTGTTTATTCCAATTATGACCGGTGACGAAACGTGGTCGATGGTGGGTACCGCTTATGCTCCCCTC
CATTAGTTTCGATTATATAAAAAGGCCAAATATTGTATTATTTTCAAATGTCCTATCATTATCGTCTAAC
ATCTAATTTCTCTTAAATTTTTTCTCTTTCTTTCCTATAACACCAATAGTGAAAATCTTTTTTTCTTCTA
TATCTACAAAAACTTTTTTTTTCTATCAACCTCGTTGATAAATTTTTTCTTTAACAATCGTTAATAATTA
ATTAATTGGAAAATAACCATTTTTTCTCTCTTTTATACACACATTCAAAAGAAAGAAAAAAAATATACCC
CAGCCTCGACTAGTGAATTCGCGGCCATCACAAGTTTGTACAAAAAAGCAGGCTGCTAGCCCCGGGACTA
GTAAGCTTATGGCTTCTACTCCATTCAAGTTCCAATTGAAGGGTACTATTAACGGTAAGTCTTTCACTGT
TGAAGGTGAAGGTGAAGGTAACTCTCATGAAGGTTCTCATAAGGGTAAGTATGTTTGTACTTCTGGTAAG
TTGCCAATGTCTTGGGCTGCTTTGGGTACCTCTTTCGGTTACGGTATGAAGTACTACACTAAGTATCCAT
CTGGTTTAAAGAACTGGTTCCATGAAGTTATGCCAGAAGGTTTCACTTACGATAGACATATTCAATACAA
GGGTGATGGTTCTATTCATGCTAAGCATCAACATTTCATGAAGAACGGTACTTACCATAACATTGTTGAA
TTCACTGGTCAAGATTTTAAGGAAAACTCTCCAGTTTTGACTGGTGATATGAATGTTTCTTTGCCAAACG
ATGTTCAACATATTCCAAGAGATGATGGTGTTGAATGTCCAGTTACTTTGTTGTACCCATTGTTGTCTGA
TAAGTCTAAGTGTGTTGAAGCTCATCAAAACACTATTTGTAAGCCATTGCATAACCAACCAGCTCCAGAT
GTTCCATATCATTGGATTAGAAAGCAATACACTCAATCTAAGGATGATACTGAAGAAAGAGATCATATTT
GTCAATCTGAAACTTTGGAAGCTCATTTGTCCGGAGAGGGCAGAGGAAGTCTTCTAACATGCGGTGACGT
GGAGGAGAATCCCGGCCCTGGGGATCCACCGGTCGCCACCATGGTGAGCAAGGGCGAGGAGGATAACATG
GCCATCATCAAGGAGTTCATGCGCTTCAAGGTGCACATGGAGGGCTCCGTGAACGGCCACGAGTTCGAGA
TCGAGGGCGAGGGCGAGGGCCGCCCCTACGAGGGCACCCAGACCGCCAAGCTGAAGGTGACCAAGGGTGG
CCCCCTGCCCTTCGCCTGGGACATCCTGTCCCCTCAGTTCATGTACGGCTCCAAGGCCTACGTGAAGCAC
CCCGCCGACATCCCCGACTACTTGAAGCTGTCCTTCCCCGAGGGCTTCAAGTGGGAGCGCGTGATGAACT
TCGAGGACGGCGGCGTGGTGACCGTGACCCAGGACTCCTCCCTGCAGGACGGCGAGTTCATCTACAAGGT
GAAGCTGCGCGGCACCAACTTCCCCTCCGACGGCCCCGTAATGCAGAAGAAGACCATGGGCTGGGAGGCC
TCCTCCGAGCGGATGTACCCCGAGGACGGCGCCCTGAAGGGCGAGATCAAGCAGAGGCTGAAGCTGAAGG
ACGGCGGCCACTACGACGCTGAGGTCAAGACCACCTACAAGGCCAAGAAGCCCGTGCAGCTGCCCGGCGC
CTACAACGTCAACATCAAGTTGGACATCACCTCCCACAACGAGGACTACACCATCGTGGAACAGTACGAA
CGCGCCGAGGGCCGCCACTCCACCGGCGGCATGGACGAGCTGTACAAGTAAAGCGGCCGCACCCAGCTTT
CTTGTACAAAGTGGTGTAGTTAATTCATGATGGCCGCTGCAGGTCGACCTCGAGGGGGGGCCCGGTACCC
AATTCGCCCTATAGTGAGTCGTATTACGCGCGGATCCAGCTTTGGACTTCTTCGCCAGAGGTTTGGTCAA
GTCTCCAATCAAGGTTGTCGGCTTGTCTACCTTGCCAGAAATTTACGAAAAGATGGAAAAGGGTCAAATC
GTTGGTAGATACGTTGTTGACACTTCTAAATAAGCGAATTTCTTATGATTTATGATTTTTATTATTAAAT
AAGTTATAAAAAAAATAAGTGTATACAAATTTTAAAGTGACTCTTAGGTTTTAAAACGAAAATTCTTATT
CTTGAGTAACTCTTTCCTGTAGGTCAGGTTGCTTTCTCAGGTATAGCATGAGGTCGCTCTTATTGACCAC
ACCTCTACCGGCATGCCAATTCACTGGCCGTCGTTTTACAACGTCGTGACTGGGAAAACCCTGGCGTTAC
CCAACTTAATCGCCTTGCAGCACATCCCCCTTTCGCCAGCTGGCGTAATAGCGAAGAGGCCCGCACCGAT
CGCCCTTCCCAACAGTTGCGCAGCCTGAATGGCGAATGGCGCCTGATGCGGTATTTTCTCCTTACGCATC
TGTGCGGTATTTCACACCGCATAATCGGATCGTACTTGTTACCCATCATTGAATTTTGAACATCCGAACC
TGGAAGTTTTCCCTGAAACAGATAGTATATTTGAACCTGTATAATAATATATAGTCTAGCGCTTTACGGA
AGACAATGTATGTATTTCGGTTCCTGGAGAAACTATTGCATCTATTGCATAGGTAATCTTGCACGTCGCA
TCCCCGGTTCATTTTCTGCGTTTCCATCTTGCACTTCAATAGCATATCTTTGTTAACGAAGCATCTGTGC
TTCATTTTGTAGAACAAAAATGCAACGCGAGAGCGCTAATTTTTCAAACAAAGAATCTGAGCTGCATTTT
TACAGAACAGAAATGCAACGCGAAAGCGCTATTTTACCAACGAAGAATCTGTGCTTCATTTTTGTAAAAC
AAAAATGCAACGCGAGAGCGCTAATTTTTCAAACAAAGAATCTGAGCTGCATTTTTACAGAACAGAAATG
CAACGCGAGAGCGCTATTTTACCAACAAAGAATCTATACTTCTTTTTTGTTCTACAAAAATGCATCCCGA
GAGCGCTATTTTTCTAACAAAGCATCTTAGATTACTTTTTTTCTCCTTTGTGCGCTCTATAATGCAGTCT
CTTGATAACTTTTTGCACTGTAGGTCCGTTAAGGTTAGAAGAAGGCTACTTTGGTGTCTATTTTCTCTTC
CATAAAAAAAGCCTGACTCCACTTCCCGCGTTTACTGATTACTAGCGAAGCTGCGGGTGCATTTTTTCAA
GATAAAGGCATCCCCGATTATATTCTATACCGATGTGGATTGCGCATACTTTGTGAACAGAAAGTGATAG
CGTTGATGATTCTTCATTGGTCAGAAAATTATGAACGGTTTCTTCTATTTTGTCTCTATATACTACGTAT
AGGAAATGTTTACATTTTCGTATTGTTTTCGATTCACTCTATGAATAGTTCTTACTACAATTTTTTTGTC
TAAAGAGTAATACTAGAGATAAACATAAAAAATGTAGAGGTCGAGTTTAGATGCAAGTTCAAGGAGCGAA
AGGTGGATGGGTAGGTTATATAGGGATATAGCACAGAGATATATAGCAAAGAGATACTTTTGAGCAATGT
TTGTGGAAGCGGTATTCGCAATATTTTAGTAGCTCGTTACAGTCCGGTGCGTTTTTGGTTTTTTGAAAGT
GCGTCTTCAGAGCGCTTTTGGTTTTCAAAAGCGCTCTGAAGTTCCTATACTTTCTAGCTAGAGAATAGGA
ACTTCGGAATAGGAACTTCAAAGCGTTTCCGAAAACGAGCGCTTCCGAAAATGCAACGCGAGCTGCGCAC
ATACAGCTCACTGTTCACGTCGCACCTATATCTGCGTGTTGCCTGTATATATATATACATGAGAAGAACG
GCATAGTGCGTGTTTATGCTTAAATGCGTACTTATATGCGTCTATTTATGTAGGATGAAAGGTAGTCTAG
TACCTCCTGTGATATTATCCCATTCCATGCGGGGTATCGTATGCTTCCTTCAGCACTACCCTTTAGCTGT
TCTATATGCTGCCACTCCTCAATTGGATTAGTCTCATCCTTCAATGCTATCATTTCCTTTGATATTGGAT
CGATCCGATGATAAGCTGTCAAACATGAGAATTGGGTAATAACTGATATAATTAAATTGAAGCTCTAATT
TGTGAGTTTAGTATACATGCATTTACTTATAATACAGTTTTTTAGTTTTGCTGGCCGCATCTTCTCAAAT
ATGCTTCCCAGCCTGCTTTTCTGTAACGTTCACCCTCTACCTTAGCATCCCTTCCCTTTGCAAATAGTCC
TCTTCCAACAATAATAATGTCAGATCCTGTAGAGACCACATCATCCACGGTTCTATACTGTTGACCCAAT
GCGTCTCCCTTGTCATCTAAACCCACACCGGGTGTCATAATCAACCAATCGTAACCTTCATCTCTTCCAC
CCATGTCTCTTTGAGCAATAAAGCCGATAACAAAATCTTTGTCGCTCTTCGCAATGTCAACAGTACCCTT
AGTATATTCTCCAGTAGATAGGGAGCCCTTGCATGACAATTCTGCTAACATCAAAAGGCCTCTAGGTTCC
TTTGTTACTTCTTCTGCCGCCTGCTTCAAACCGCTAACAATACCTGGGCCCACCACACCGTGTGCATTCG
TAATGTCTGCCCATTCTGCTATTCTGTATACACCCGCAGAGTACTGCAATTTGACTGTATTACCAATGTC
AGCAAATTTTCTGTCTTCGAAGAGTAAAAAATTGTACTTGGCGGATAATGCCTTTAGCGGCTTAACTGTG
CCCTCCATGGAAAAATCAGTCAAGATATCCACATGTGTTTTTAGTAAACAAATTTTGGGACCTAATGCTT
CAACTAACTCCAGTAATTCCTTGGTGGTACGAACATCCAATGAAGCACACAAGTTTGTTTGCTTTTCGTG
CATGATATTAAATAGCTTGGCAGCAACAGGACTAGGATGAGTAGCAGCACGTTCCTTATATGTAGCTTTC
GACATGATTTATCTTCGTTTCCTGCATGTTTTTGTTCTGTGCAGTTGGGTTAAGAATACTGGGCAATTTC
ATGTTTCTTCAACACTACATATGCGTATATATACCAATCTAAGTCTGTGCTCCTTCCTTCGTTCTTCCTT
CTGTTCGGAGATTACCGAATCAAAAAAATTTCAAGGAAACCGAAATCAAAAAAAAGAATAAAAAAAAAAT
GATGAATTGAAAAGCTAATTCTTGAAGACGAAAGGGCCTCGTGATACGCCTATTTTTATAGGTTAATGTC
ATGATAATAATGGTTTCTTAGACGTCAGGTGGCACTTTTCGGGGAAATGTGCGCGGAACCCCTATTTGTT
TATTTTTCTAAATACATTCAAATATGTATCCGCTCATGAGACAATAACCCTGATAAATGCTTCAATAATA
TTGAAAAAGGAAGAGTATGAGTATTCAACATTTCCGTGTCGCCCTTATTCCCTTTTTTGCGGCATTTTGC
CTTCCTGTTTTTGCTCACCCAGAAACGCTGGTGAAAGTAAAAGATGCTGAAGATCAGTTGGGTGCACGAG
TGGGTTACATCGAACTGGATCTCAACAGCGGTAAGATCCTTGAGAGTTTTCGCCCCGAAGAACGTTTTCC
AATGATGAGCACTTTTAAAGTTCTGCTATGTGGCGCGGTATTATCCCGTATTGACGCCGGGCAAGAGCAA
CTCGGTCGCCGCATACACTATTCTCAGAATGACTTGGTTGAGTACTCACCAGTCACAGAAAAGCATCTTA
CGGATGGCATGACAGTAAGAGAATTATGCAGTGCTGCCATAACCATGAGTGATAACACTGCGGCCAACTT
ACTTCTGACAACGATCGGAGGACCGAAGGAGCTAACCGCTTTTTTGCACAACATGGGGGATCATGTAACT
CGCCTTGATCGTTGGGAACCGGAGCTGAATGAAGCCATACCAAACGACGAGCGTGACACCACGATGCCTG
TAGCAATGGCAACAACGTTGCGCAAACTATTAACTGGCGAACTACTTACTCTAGCTTCCCGGCAACAATT
AATAGACTGGATGGAGGCGGATAAAGTTGCAGGACCACTTCTGCGCTCGGCCCTTCCGGCTGGCTGGTTT
ATTGCTGATAAATCTGGAGCCGGTGAGCGTGGGTCTCGCGGTATCATTGCAGCACTGGGGCCAGATGGTA
AGCCCTCCCGTATCGTAGTTATCTACACGACGGGGAGTCAGGCAACTATGGATGAACGAAATAGACAGAT
CGCTGAGATAGGTGCCTCACTGATTAAGCATTGGTAACTGTCAGACCAAGTTTACTCATATATACTTTAG
ATTGATTTAAAACTTCATTTTTAATTTAAAAGGATCTAGGTGAAGATCCTTTTTGATAATCTCATGACCA
AAATCCCTTAACGTGAGTTTTCGTTCCACTGAGCGTCAGACCCCGTAGAAAAGATCAAAGGATCTTCTTG
AGATCCTTTTTTTCTGCGCGTAATCTGCTGCTTGCAAACAAAAAAACCACCGCTACCAGCGGTGGTTTGT
TTGCCGGATCAAGAGCTACCAACTCTTTTTCCGAAGGTAACTGGCTTCAGCAGAGCGCAGATACCAAATA
CTGTTCTTCTAGTGTAGCCGTAGTTAGGCCACCACTTCAAGAACTCTGTAGCACCGCCTACATACCTCGC
TCTGCTAATCCTGTTACCAGTGGCTGCTGCCAGTGGCGATAAGTCGTGTCTTACCGGGTTGGACTCAAGA
CGATAGTTACCGGATAAGGCGCAGCGGTCGGGCTGAACGGGGGGTTCGTGCACACAGCCCAGCTTGGAGC
GAACGACCTACACCGAACTGAGATACCTACAGCGTGAGCTATGAGAAAGCGCCACGCTTCCCGAAGGGAG
AAAGGCGGACAGGTATCCGGTAAGCGGCAGGGTCGGAACAGGAGAGCGCACGAGGGAGCTTCCAGGGGGA
AACGCCTGGTATCTTTATAGTCCTGTCGGGTTTCGCCACCTCTGACTTGAGCGTCGATTTTTGTGATGCT
CGTCAGGGGGGCGGAGCCTATGGAAAAACGCCAGCAACGCGGCCTTTTTACGGTTCCTGGCCTTTTGCTG
GCCTTTTGCTCACATGTTCTTTCCTGCGTTATCCCCTGATTCTGTGGATAACCGTATTACCGCCTTTGAG
TGAGCTGATACCGCTCGCCGCAGCCGAACGACCGAGCGCAGCGAGTCAGTGAGCGAGGAAGCGGAAGAGC
GCCCAATACGCAAACCGCCTCTCCCCGCGCGTTGGCCGATTCATTAATGCAGCTGGCACGACAGGTTTCC
CGACTGGAAAGCGGGCAGTGAGCGCAACGCAATTAATGTGAGTTAGCTCACTCATTAGGCACCCCAGGCT
TTACACTTTATGCTTCCGGCTCGTATGTTGTGTGGAATTGTGAGCGGATAACAATTTCACACAGGAAACA
GCTATGACCATGATTACGCCAAGCTTACCGCATCAGGAAATTGTAAGCGTTAATATTTTGTTAAAATTCG
CGTTAAATTTTTGTTAAATCAGCTCATTTTTTAACCAATAGGCCGAAATCGGCAAAATCCCTTATAAATC
AAAAGAATAGACCGAGATAGGGT
[37 nt withheld, positions 8074-8110]
AAAGAACGTGGACTCCAACGTCAAAGG
[49 nt withheld, positions 8138-8186]
T
[91 nt withheld, positions 8188-8278]
G
[124 nt withheld, positions 8280-8403]
CCATTCGC
